>Addgene plasmid #180481 | p13xQUAS-MCS, α-cry:mCherry | addgene full sequence | sequence record 358286 | Addgene NGS Result
CTAAATTGTAAGCGTTAATATTTTGTTAAAATTCGCGTTAAATTTTTGTTAAATCAGCTCATTTTTTAAC
CAATAGGCCGAAATCGGCAAAATCCCTTATAAATCAAAAGAATAGACCGAGATAGGGT
[37 nt withheld, positions 129-165]
AAAGAACGTGGACTCCAACGTCAAAGG
[49 nt withheld, positions 193-241]
T
[91 nt withheld, positions 243-333]
G
[124 nt withheld, positions 335-458]
CCCATTCGCCATTCAGGCTGCGCAACTGTTGGGAAGGGCGATCGGTGCGGGCCTCTTCGCTATTACGCCA
GCTGGCGAAAGGGGGATGTGCTGCAAGGCGATTAAGTTGGGTAACGCCAGGGTTTTCCCAGTCACGACGT
TGTAAAACGACGGCCAGTGAGCGCGCGTAATACGACTCACTATAGGGCGAATTGGGTACCCAGAGGTGTA
AAAAGTACTCAAAAATTTTACTCAAGTGAAAGTACAAGTACTTAGGGAAAATTTTACTCAATTAAAAGTA
AAAGTATCTGGCTAGAATCTTACTTGAGTAAAAGTAAAAAAGTACTCCATTAAAATTGTACTTGAGTATT
CTCGAGGTCGACAACTTTGTATAGAAAAGTTGGGGTAATCGCTTATCCTCGGATAAACAATTATCCTCAC
GGGTAATCGCTTATCCGCTCGGGTAATCGCTTATCCTCGGGTAATCGCTTATCCTCGGGTAATCGCTTAT
CCTCGGATAAACAATTATCCTCACGGGTAATCGCTTATCCGCTCGGGTAATCGCTTATCCTCGGATAAAC
AATTATCCTCACGGGTAATCGCTTATCCGCTCGGGTAATCGCTTATCCTCGGGTAATCGCTTATCCTTGC
AAGGGTCGACTCTAGAGGGTATATAATGGATCCCATCGCGTCTCAGCCTCACTTTGAGCTCCTCCACACG
AATTCCCTCGACCTCGAAGACGCGTGCATCGCTAGCGGCAGATCTCGAGGTCGACGGTATCGATAAGCTT
GATATCGAATTCCTGCAGCCCGGGGGATCCACTAGTAATTAAGTCTCAGCCACCGTTAACTGAACATGTC
AAAACCTGTGGAGACTGTTGAGATTTGATGTTCTGAAAAGATAAAGCCTATAAATAAAATGTTGCCCAAA
TTTCCTGCCTGATGTTTTTCTTTGTCTTTGCTACATGGCTTTGCTGCTCGGATCGGCTCACTCTGTGTAT
GCCACGTTCACTTTGTACTCTCCTTCTCACGGTAGGTTTATTATTTTTAGATGTGCAGTTAGTTTCTGTG
AAATAACACACCACACACTGATATTGTCTGTGCATTGACTTGGTGAGTGCACATTGTTTTTGATCTTGAC
ATATTTATATTTGATTGATCAGGTGAACTGTGTGAATCTAAAGTGCTCCATACAGATGTTCTGCATTGAA
AATATTCTCATTTTATTAGTGGAAGTGAGTGTATGCCACATCCAATCAATTTCAGCAAACACCCCAGTAT
GATTTAATGCAAAAAAATGAAGGTATCAAACACGCATTACTACTTTGCAGTTAAATATTTAACATTTATT
CCAACACGAAAAAAAGCAGTAAATAACACTTTGACAAACACGTCAGGACATCTTATTTTTGTCACCCTCA
CAGGCAATTTAGTATAATATATTATATATATATATATATCATATAATAATATTCAGTATAATATATATAT
ATATATCATATTATAATATTCAGTATAATATAAAACACAAACACATATATGTATAATATAATATAACATT
TTTATTTATTGAGATGCCTCTATGGACCGTGTTATAAGAAGTAAAGATCAGGAGAAGTAAACATGAAGTG
TAATTATGAATACTGATGTTAAATTAAGCTATGATGAGTTTTCACTGTTAATTTACCATCTCAATTAAAT
GTTGATGCCTCCATGACCAAGTTAAGCAGATGAGACTGAGGACAACTGTAGAAGACAAGATGTTCACTTT
GCTGAATATAGCTGGCTTGACAGTTATCTATGACTCTATAAATATATATATATTTTTTTTTTTATAAAAT
GATTTATTTATAACTATATATCCATTTCTCAGACAGGTGCTTCATATCCCTCACTCCCGTAGCTGTCCAT
GCTGGATCTGTCCCCGTTGTTTTTAAAAAGCTAAATAAGTTATTAACATGACTGCATCCAGCGAGCCAAA
CCTGTCTGGTGTACAGCTACCAGAGAAGCTTGAGATCCTAGTCACCGGCGGCCGCTAATATGGCAATAAA
CGATCTTCAGAGAAACTTGCATTGGTAAATAGTTTCAGCCTATGCATATGTAGTTATTCAAACTGTAATG
ACTATCTTACAGTATTATATGTTTATAATAGTTTGATCCAATAAATCCAGATTTATATGCTTTTCAACAT
AAAATTGTGAAATGCACAGAATGTACATATACAATACATTTCCTACAATAATGCTCTCTTTTCTATTAAT
AGTGTGCATTCAGTGCAGGATGTTATGTATTTATTTTCTGTAGTGCAAACTTTTTCAAAGAATTTTCCAG
TCTAAGCTTTTCAGTCAAGAAAAAAAAAGCGATTGATTATCTGTGATATTTAAAAAAATTAGCTCTTAAA
TCTGGTGAACCAAGTGGCCACAACACATTAAATACTGACGTTCTACAGCCATGTAGCTTCATCTGGTCTG
GTTTGTTTTGGCAGGCACTTATTTTCCGGTGATAGTCGGCCACAAGAGTATTGTCTGAGCCATTCAGTGC
TAGACTGTCATTCTCAGGTCAGAATCCACCCCACTGATTCTGCTGACAACACTGTTCCCACCATGAGATA
ATGCCATTCCAGAGAGATCCATTTGTAAGCCCCTCTTTCTGCAGCACAGGTATATAACCAGGGGTCTGCC
TCCACTAAGGCCGGCACACATCATTTGGGGATCTTTGTACTGTGGATCCACCGGTCGCCACCATGGTGAG
CAAGGGCGAGGAGGATAACATGGCCATCATCAAGGAGTTCATGCGCTTCAAGGTGCACATGGAGGGCTCC
GTGAACGGCCACGAGTTCGAGATCGAGGGCGAGGGCGAGGGCCGCCCCTACGAGGGCACCCAGACCGCCA
AGCTGAAGGTGACCAAGGGTGGCCCCCTGCCCTTCGCCTGGGACATCCTGTCCCCTCAGTTCATGTACGG
CTCCAAGGCCTACGTGAAGCACCCCGCCGACATCCCCGACTACTTGAAGCTGTCCTTCCCCGAGGGCTTC
AAGTGGGAGCGCGTGATGAACTTCGAGGACGGCGGCGTGGTGACCGTGACCCAGGACTCCTCCCTGCAGG
ACGGCGAGTTCATCTACAAGGTGAAGCTGCGCGGCACCAACTTCCCCTCCGACGGCCCCGTAATGCAGAA
GAAGACCATGGGCTGGGAGGCCTCCTCCGAGCGGATGTACCCCGAGGACGGCGCCCTGAAGGGCGAGATC
AAGCAGAGGCTGAAGCTGAAGGACGGCGGCCACTACGACGCTGAGGTCAAGACCACCTACAAGGCCAAGA
AGCCCGTGCAGCTGCCCGGCGCCTACAACGTCAACATCAAGTTGGACATCACCTCCCACAACGAGGACTA
CACCATCGTGGAACAGTACGAACGCGCCGAGGGCCGCCACTCCACCGGCGGCATGGACGAGCTGTACAAG
TAAAGCGGCCGCGACTCTAGATCATAATCAGCCATACCACATTTGTAGAGGTTTTACTTGCTTTAAAAAA
CCTCCCACACCTCCCCCTGAACCTGAAACATAAAATGAATGCAATTGTTGTTGTTAACTTGTTTATTGCA
GCTTATAATGGTTACAAATAAAGCAATAGCATCACAAATTTCACAAATAAAGCATTTTTTTCACTGCATT
CTAGTTGTGGTTTGTCCAAACTCATCAATGTATCTTAAGCCGCGGTGGAGCTCAAGTGATCTCCAAAAAA
TAAGTACTTTTTGACTGTAAATAAAATTGTAAGGAGTAAAAAGTACTTTTTTTTCTAAAAAAATGTAATT
AAGTAAAAGTAAAAGTATTGATTTTTAATTGTACTCAAGTAAAGTAAAAATCCCCAAAAATAATACTTAA
GTACAGTAATCAAGTAAAATTACTCAAGTACTTTACACCTCTGGAGCTCCAGCTTTTGTTCCCTTTAGTG
AGGGTTAATTGCGCGCTTGGCGTAATCATGGTCATAGCTGTTTCCTGTGTGAAATTGTTATCCGCTCACA
ATTCCACACAACATACGAGCCGGAAGCATAAAGTGTAAAGCCTGGGGTGCCTAATGAGTGAGCTAACTCA
CATTAATTGCGTTGCGCTCACTGCCCGCTTTCCAGTCGGGAAACCTGTCGTGCCAGCTGCATTAATGAAT
CGGCCAACGCGCGGGGAGAGGCGGTTTGCGTATTGGGCGCTCTTCCGCTTCCTCGCTCACTGACTCGCTG
CGCTCGGTCGTTCGGCTGCGGCGAGCGGTATCAGCTCACTCAAAGGCGGTAATACGGTTATCCACAGAAT
CAGGGGATAACGCAGGAAAGAACATGTGAGCAAAAGGCCAGCAAAAGGCCAGGAACCGTAAAAAGGCCGC
GTTGCTGGCGTTTTTCCATAGGCTCCGCCCCCCTGACGAGCATCACAAAAATCGACGCTCAAGTCAGAGG
TGGCGAAACCCGACAGGACTATAAAGATACCAGGCGTTTCCCCCTGGAAGCTCCCTCGTGCGCTCTCCTG
TTCCGACCCTGCCGCTTACCGGATACCTGTCCGCCTTTCTCCCTTCGGGAAGCGTGGCGCTTTCTCATAG
CTCACGCTGTAGGTATCTCAGTTCGGTGTAGGTCGTTCGCTCCAAGCTGGGCTGTGTGCACGAACCCCCC
GTTCAGCCCGACCGCTGCGCCTTATCCGGTAACTATCGTCTTGAGTCCAACCCGGTAAGACACGACTTAT
CGCCACTGGCAGCAGCCACTGGTAACAGGATTAGCAGAGCGAGGTATGTAGGCGGTGCTACAGAGTTCTT
GAAGTGGTGGCCTAACTACGGCTACACTAGAAGAACAGTATTTGGTATCTGCGCTCTGCTGAAGCCAGTT
ACCTTCGGAAAAAGAGTTGGTAGCTCTTGATCCGGCAAACAAACCACCGCTGGTAGCGGTGGTTTTTTTG
TTTGCAAGCAGCAGATTACGCGCAGAAAAAAAGGATCTCAAGAAGATCCTTTGATCTTTTCTACGGGGTC
TGACGCTCAGTGGAACGAAAACTCACGTTAAGGGATTTTGGTCATGAGATTATCAAAAAGGATCTTCACC
TAGATCCTTTTAAATTAAAAATGAAGTTTTAAATCAATCTAAAGTATATATGAGTAAACTTGGTCTGACA
GTTACCAATGCTTAATCAGTGAGGCACCTATCTCAGCGATCTGTCTATTTCGTTCATCCATAGTTGCCTG
ACTCCCCGTCGTGTAGATAACTACGATACGGGAGGGCTTACCATCTGGCCCCAGTGCTGCAATGATACCG
CGAGACCCACGCTCACCGGCTCCAGATTTATCAGCAATAAACCAGCCAGCCGGAAGGGCCGAGCGCAGAA
GTGGTCCTGCAACTTTATCCGCCTCCATCCAGTCTATTAATTGTTGCCGGGAAGCTAGAGTAAGTAGTTC
GCCAGTTAATAGTTTGCGCAACGTTGTTGCCATTGCTACAGGCATCGTGGTGTCACGCTCGTCGTTTGGT
ATGGCTTCATTCAGCTCCGGTTCCCAACGATCAAGGCGAGTTACATGATCCCCCATGTTGTGCAAAAAAG
CGGTTAGCTCCTTCGGTCCTCCGATCGTTGTCAGAAGTAAGTTGGCCGCAGTGTTATCACTCATGGTTAT
GGCAGCACTGCATAATTCTCTTACTGTCATGCCATCCGTAAGATGCTTTTCTGTGACTGGTGAGTACTCA
ACCAAGTCATTCTGAGAATAGTGTATGCGGCGACCGAGTTGCTCTTGCCCGGCGTCAATACGGGATAATA
CCGCGCCACATAGCAGAACTTTAAAAGTGCTCATCATTGGAAAACGTTCTTCGGGGCGAAAACTCTCAAG
GATCTTACCGCTGTTGAGATCCAGTTCGATGTAACCCACTCGTGCACCCAACTGATCTTCAGCATCTTTT
ACTTTCACCAGCGTTTCTGGGTGAGCAAAAACAGGAAGGCAAAATGCCGCAAAAAAGGGAATAAGGGCGA
CACGGAAATGTTGAATACTCATACTCTTCCTTTTTCAATATTATTGAAGCATTTATCAGGGTTATTGTCT
CATGAGCGGATACATATTTGAATGTATTTAGAAAAATAAACAAATAGGGGTTCCGCGCACATTTCCCCGA
AAAGTGCCAC
Features (pLannotate 1.2.2; 18 found; start..end, strand, type, name):
     30..458     -  rep_origin     f1 ori (sequence partly withheld): f1 bacteriophage origin of replication; arrow indicates direction of (+) strand synthesis
    463..618     -  CDS            lacZα (fragment): LacZα fragment of β-galactosidase; lacZ fragment
    626..644     +  promoter       T7 promoter: promoter for bacteriophage T7 RNA polymerase
    820..840     +  protein_bind   attB4: mutant version of attB; core recombination site for the Gateway® BP reaction BP Clonase™
   1101..1118    +  promoter       minP (fragment): minimal TATA-box promoter with low basal activity
   1202..1264    -  misc_feature   MCS (fragment): pBluescript multiple cloning site
   1918..1934    +  promoter       LEU2 promoter (fragment): S. cerevisiae LEU2
   3181..3888    +  CDS            mCherry: mCherry is a basic (constitutively fluorescent) red fluorescent protein published in 2004, derived from Discosoma sp.. It is reported to be a very rapidly-maturing monomer with low acid sensitivity.
   3908..3991    +  CDS            large T antigen (fragment): large T antigen from SV40 (simian virus 40)
   4014..4135    +  polyA_signal   SV40 poly(A) signal: SV40 polyadenylation signal
   4370..4388    -  promoter       T3 promoter: promoter for bacteriophage T3 RNA polymerase
   4433..4449    -  protein_bind   lac operator: The lac repressor binds to the lac operator to inhibit transcription in E. coli. This inhibition can be relieved by adding lactose or isopropyl-β-D-thiogalactopyranoside (IPTG). lac repressor encoded by lacI
   4457..4487    -  promoter       lac promoter: promoter for the E. coli lac operon
   4502..4523    -  protein_bind   CAP binding site: CAP binding activates transcription in the presence of cAMP. E. coli catabolite activator protein
   4536..4628    -  CDS            lacI (fragment): lac repressor; lacI; The lac repressor binds to the lac operator to inhibit transcription in E. coli. This inhibition can be relieved by adding lactose or isopropyl-β-D-thiogalactopyranoside (IPTG).
   4811..5399    -  rep_origin     ori: high-copy-number ColE1/pMB1/pBR322/pUC origin of replication
   5570..6430    -  CDS            AmpR: β-lactamase; bla; confers resistance to ampicillin, carbenicillin, and related antibiotics
   6431..6535    -  promoter       AmpR promoter: bla
