[The description below was written by a language model from this plasmid's Addgene catalogue record and pLannotate feature annotations shown in this document.]
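Description:
p13xQUAS-MCS, α-cry:mCherry is a high-copy, ampicillin-selected plasmid of about 6.5 kb that serves as the effector (responder) vector of the binary IQ-Switch system, a QF-based inducible gene switch developed for zebrafish transgenesis. It was derived from a parental construct, p13xQUAS-ZsGreen-P2A, α-cry:mCherry, by replacing the ZsGreen-P2A reporter segment with an 84 bp synthetic multiple cloning site, which explains why the final plasmid is smaller than its listed backbone. The bacterial portion resembles a pBluescript-type vector: a ColE1/pUC origin, AmpR with its own promoter, an f1 origin, lac regulatory elements with a lacZα fragment, and flanking T7 and T3 promoters.

As the name indicates, the payload is thirteen copies of the QUAS element, the binding site for the QF transcriptional activator. The QUAS repeats themselves are not annotated in the feature table, but a minimal TATA-box promoter fragment is detected just upstream of the polylinker, consistent with a QUAS array driving a low-background core promoter. A gene of interest cloned into the MCS should therefore be expressed only where a QF-type driver is present and active. A residual Gateway attB4 site lies upstream of this region. The second cassette is a transgenesis marker: mCherry followed by an SV40 polyadenylation signal, which by name is under an α-crystallin promoter (also not annotated) and would give red lens fluorescence for identifying carrier fish. The short LEU2 promoter and large T antigen hits are probably incidental matches. No transposon or other integration elements are annotated, and the record does not state how the construct is integrated.
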