Addgene plasmid #180481: p13xQUAS-MCS, α-cry:mCherry
Purpose: Inducible gene expression vector p13xQUAS-MCS, α-cry:mCherry
Depositing lab: Hyunju Ro. Depositing organization: Chungnam National University. Publication: IQ-Switch is a QF-based innocuous, silencing-free, and inducible gene switch system in zebrafish. Hong J, Lee JG, Sohn KC, Lee K, Lee S, Lee J, Hong J, Choi D, Hong Y, Jin HS, Choi DK, Lee SU, Kee Y, Jung J, Bae YK, Hwang RH, Hur GM, Lee JS, Ro H. Commun Biol. 2021 Dec 16;4(1):1405. doi: 10.1038/s42003-021-02923-3. PubMed 34916605.
Backbone
  Vector backbone: p13xQUAS-ZsGreen-P2A, α-cry:mCherry
  Backbone manufacturer: Hyunju Ro
  Backbone size w/o insert (bp): 7355
  Total vector size (bp): 6553
  Vector type: Synthetic Biology
Growth in bacteria
  Bacterial resistance: Ampicillin, 100 μg/mL
  Growth temperature: 37°C
  Growth strain: DH5alpha
  Copy number: High Copy
Gene/Insert
  Gene/Insert name: Multiple cloning site (alt name: MCS)
  Species: Synthetic
  Insert size (bp): 84
  Cloning method: Ligation Independent Cloning
  Sequencing primers: 5′ gtaaaacgacggccagt; 3′ atctcaacagtctccaca
Terms and licenses: Academic/Nonprofit Terms; Industry Terms: Not Available to Industry
Depositor comments: Plasmid construct for binary IQ-Switch transgenesis
How to cite: p13xQUAS-MCS, α-cry:mCherry was a gift from Hyunju Ro (Addgene plasmid # 180481 ; http://n2t.net/addgene:180481 ; RRID:Addgene_180481)
